Addgene plasmid #131054: pYJ09-lenti-EF1a-NKX6.1-puro
Purpose: Forced expression of NKX6.1
Depositing lab: Xiaojun Lian. Depositing organization: Pennsylvania State University.
Backbone
  Vector backbone: pXL001
  Backbone size w/o insert (bp): 7569
  Vector type: Mammalian Expression, Lentiviral
  Selectable markers: Puromycin
Growth in bacteria
  Bacterial resistance: Ampicillin, 100 μg/mL
  Growth temperature: 37°C
  Growth strain: NEB Stable
  Copy number: High Copy
Gene/Insert
  Gene/Insert name: NKX6.1
  Species: H. sapiens (human)
  Insert size (bp): 1104
  Entrez Gene: NKX6-1 (a.k.a. NKX6.1, NKX6A)
  Cloning method: Restriction Enzyme; 5′ cloning site Unknown (unknown if destroyed); 3′ cloning site Unknown (unknown if destroyed)
Terms and licenses: Academic/Nonprofit Terms; Industry Terms: Not Available to Industry
How to cite: pYJ09-lenti-EF1a-NKX6.1-puro was a gift from Xiaojun Lian (Addgene plasmid # 131054 ; http://n2t.net/addgene:131054 ; RRID:Addgene_131054)
