[The description below was written by a language model from this plasmid's Addgene catalogue record and pLannotate feature annotations shown in this document.]
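Description:
pYJ09-lenti-EF1a-NKX6.1-puro is an HIV-1-derived lentiviral transfer plasmid for forced expression of human NKX6.1 in mammalian cells, built on the pXL001 backbone and totalling about 8.7 kb in the sequenced record. In bacteria it is maintained through a high-copy ColE1/pUC-type origin and selected with ampicillin via the β-lactamase gene. The recombination-reduced growth strain listed fits the repeated LTR sequences that lentiviral plasmids carry.

The viral portion runs from a truncated 5' LTR through the Ψ packaging signal (overlapping a gag fragment), the Rev response element for Rev-dependent nuclear export of the genomic RNA, and the cPPT/CTS element that aids nuclear import of the reverse-transcribed genome. It ends in a ΔU3 self-inactivating 3' LTR followed by a bGH polyadenylation signal. The short nef, Rev, small t antigen and SV40 promoter hits in the annotation are residual fragments of viral or vector sequence rather than functional genes. Because the packaging and envelope functions are absent, they must be supplied in trans to produce particles.

Between the LTRs, the strong constitutive EF-1α promoter drives a bicistronic transcript. The NKX6-1 coding sequence (about 1.1 kb) comes first, followed by an EMCV IRES and the puromycin N-acetyltransferase gene, so a single mRNA yields both the transcription factor and the drug marker, and puromycin selection enriches for cells expressing the transgene. No epitope tag or fluorescent reporter is annotated. NKX6.1 is a homeodomain transcription factor involved in pancreatic beta-cell development and neural tube patterning, but the record states only forced expression as the purpose and names no target cell type.
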