Features (pLannotate 1.2.2; 20 found; start..end, strand, type, name):
    116..445     +  CDS            nef (fragment): NEF_HV1BR - Experimental evidence at protein level: Swiss-Prot protein existence level 1. Extracellular Nef protein targets CD4(+) T-lymphocytes for apoptosis by interacting with CXCR4 surface receptors (PubMed:14990729). From Human immunodeficiency virus type 1 group M subtype B (isolate BRU/LAI) (HIV-1).
    493..750     +  LTR            5' LTR (truncated): truncated 5' long terminal repeat (LTR) from HIV-1
    797..922     +  misc_feature   HIV-1 Ψ: packaging signal of human immunodeficiency virus type 1
    906..1269    +  CDS            HIV-1 gag (fragment): gag protein from human immunodeficiency virus 1; gag
   1415..1648    +  misc_feature   RRE: The Rev response element (RRE) of HIV-1 allows for Rev-dependent mRNA export from the nucleus to the cytoplasm.
   2025..2125    +  CDS            Rev (fragment): human immunodeficiency virus 1 (HIV-1) Rev protein; rev; enhances nuclear export of unspliced and incompletely spliced viral mRNAs
   2164..2281    +  misc_feature   cPPT/CTS: central polypurine tract and central termination sequence of HIV-1
   2337..2403    +  CDS            small t antigen (fragment): SV40 (simian virus 40) small t antigen
   2410..3588    +  promoter       EF-1α promoter: strong constitutive promoter for human elongation factor EF-1α
   3617..4717    +  CDS            NKX6-1: NKX61_HUMAN - Also known as NKX6A. Experimental evidence at protein level: Swiss-Prot protein existence level 1. Transcription factor which binds to specific A/T-rich DNA sequences in the promoter regions of a number of genes. Involved in the development of insulin-producing beta cells in the islets of Langerhans at the secondary transition (By similarity). Together with NKX2-2 and IRX3 acts to restrict the generation of motor neurons to the appropriate region of the neural tube. Belongs to the class II proteins of neuronal progenitor factors, which are induced by SHH signals (By similarity).
   4720..4763    -  misc_feature   MCS (fragment): multiple cloning site
   4928..5390    +  misc_feature   IRES: internal ribosome entry site (IRES) of the encephalomyocarditis virus (EMCV)
   5423..6022    +  CDS            PuroR: puromycin N-acetyltransferase; pac from Streptomyces alboniger; confers resistance to puromycin
   6029..6223    +  CDS            nef (fragment): NEF_HV1Z2 - Experimental evidence at protein level: Swiss-Prot protein existence level 1. Extracellular Nef protein targets CD4(+) T-lymphocytes for apoptosis by interacting with CXCR4 surface receptors. From Human immunodeficiency virus type 1 group M subtype D (isolate Z2/CDC-Z34) (HIV-1).
   6225..6458    +  LTR            3' LTR (ΔU3): self-inactivating 3' long terminal repeat (LTR) from HIV-1
   6615..6839    +  polyA_signal   bGH poly(A) signal: bovine growth hormone polyadenylation signal
   6843..6864    +  promoter       SV40 promoter (fragment): SV40 enhancer and early promoter
   6935..7039    +  promoter       AmpR promoter: bla
   7040..7900    +  CDS            AmpR: β-lactamase; bla; confers resistance to ampicillin, carbenicillin, and related antibiotics
   8071..8659    +  rep_origin     ori: high-copy-number ColE1/pMB1/pBR322/pUC origin of replication
>Addgene plasmid #131054 | pYJ09-lenti-EF1a-NKX6.1-puro | addgene full sequence | sequence record 261525 | Addgene NGS Result
CGGACCGCCACTGCCAATTACCTGTGGTTTCATTTACTCTAAACCTGTGATTCCTCTGAATTATTTTCAT
TTTAAAGAAATTGTATTTGTTAAATATGTACTACAAACTTAGTAGTTGGAAGGGCTAATTCACTCCCAAA
GAAGACAAGATATCCTTGATCTGTGGATCTACCACACACAAGGCTACTTCCCTGATTAGCAGAACTACAC
ACCAGGGCCAGGGGTCAGATATCCACTGACCTTTGGATGGTGCTACAAGCTAGTACCAGTTGAGCCAGAT
AAGGTAGAAGAGGCCAATAAAGGAGAGAACACCAGCTTGTTACACCCTGTGAGCCTGCATGGGATGGATG
ACCCGGAGAGAGAAGTGTTAGAGTGGAGGTTTGACAGCCGCCTAGCATTTCATCACGTGGCCCGAGAGCT
GCATCCGGAGTACTTCAAGAACTGCTGATATCGAGCTTGCTACAAGGGACTTTCCGCTGGGGACTTTCCA
GGGAGGCGTGGCCTGGGCGGGACTGGGGAGTGGCGAGCCCTCAGATCCTGCATATAAGCAGCTGCTTTTT
GCCTGTACTGGGTCTCTCTGGTTAGACCAGATCTGAGCCTGGGAGCTCTCTGGCTAACTAGGGAACCCAC
TGCTTAAGCCTCAATAAAGCTTGCCTTGAGTGCTTCAAGTAGTGTGTGCCCGTCTGTTGTGTGACTCTGG
TAACTAGAGATCCCTCAGACCCTTTTAGTCAGTGTGGAAAATCTCTAGCAGTGGCGCCCGAACAGGGACT
TGAAAGCGAAAGGGAAACCAGAGGAGCTCTCTCGACGCAGGACTCGGCTTGCTGAAGCGCGCACGGCAAG
AGGCGAGGGGCGGCGACTGGTGAGTACGCCAAAAATTTTGACTAGCGGAGGCTAGAAGGAGAGAGATGGG
TGCGAGAGCGTCAGTATTAAGCGGGGGAGAATTAGATCGCGATGGGAAAAAATTCGGTTAAGGCCAGGGG
GAAAGAAAAAATATAAATTAAAACATATAGTATGGGCAAGCAGGGAGCTAGAACGATTCGCAGTTAATCC
TGGCCTGTTAGAAACATCAGAAGGCTGTAGACAAATACTGGGACAGCTACAACCATCCCTTCAGACAGGA
TCAGAAGAACTTAGATCATTATATAATACAGTAGCAACCCTCTATTGTGTGCATCAAAGGATAGAGATAA
AAGACACCAAGGAAGCTTTAGACAAGATAGAGGAAGAGCAAAACAAAAGTAAGACCACCGCACAGCAAGC
GGCCGCTGATCTTCAGACCTGGAGGAGGAGATATGAGGGACAATTGGAGAAGTGAATTATATAAATATAA
AGTAGTAAAAATTGAACCATTAGGAGTAGCACCCACCAAGGCAAAGAGAAGAGTGGTGCAGAGAGAAAAA
AGAGCAGTGGGAATAGGAGCTTTGTTCCTTGGGTTCTTGGGAGCAGCAGGAAGCACTATGGGCGCAGCGT
CAATGACGCTGACGGTACAGGCCAGACAATTATTGTCTGGTATAGTGCAGCAGCAGAACAATTTGCTGAG
GGCTATTGAGGCGCAACAGCATCTGTTGCAACTCACAGTCTGGGGCATCAAGCAGCTCCAGGCAAGAATC
CTGGCTGTGGAAAGATACCTAAAGGATCAACAGCTCCTGGGGATTTGGGGTTGCTCTGGAAAACTCATTT
GCACCACTGCTGTGCCTTGGAATGCTAGTTGGAGTAATAAATCTCTGGAACAGATTTGGAATCACACGAC
CTGGATGGAGTGGGACAGAGAAATTAACAATTACACAAGCTTAATACACTCCTTAATTGAAGAATCGCAA
AACCAGCAAGAAAAGAATGAACAAGAATTATTGGAATTAGATAAATGGGCAAGTTTGTGGAATTGGTTTA
ACATAACAAATTGGCTGTGGTATATAAAATTATTCATAATGATAGTAGGAGGCTTGGTAGGTTTAAGAAT
AGTTTTTGCTGTACTTTCTATAGTGAATAGAGTTAGGCAGGGATATTCACCATTATCGTTTCAGACCCAC
CTCCCAACCCCGAGGGGACCCGACAGGCCCGAAGGAATAGAAGAAGAAGGTGGAGAGAGAGACAGAGACA
GATCCATTCGATTAGTGAACGGATCTCGACGGTATCGCCACAAATGGCAGTATTCATCCACAATTTTAAA
AGAAAGGGGGGGATTGGGGGGTACAGTGCAGGGGAAAGAATAGTAGACATAATAGCAACAGACATACAAA
CTAAAGAATTACAAAAACAAATTACAAAAATTCAAAATTTTCGGGTTTATTACAGGGACAGCAGAGATCC
ACTTTGGATCGATAAGCTTTGCAAAGATGGATAAAGTTTTAAACAGAGAGGAATCTTTGCAGCTAATGGA
CCTTCTAGGTCTTGAAAGGAGTGGGAATTGGCTCCGGTGCCCGTCAGTGGGCAGAGCGCACATCGCCCAC
AGTCCCCGAGAAGTTGGGGGGAGGGGTCGGCAATTGAACCGGTGCCTAGAGAAGGTGGCGCGGGGTAAAC
TGGGAAAGTGATGTCGTGTACTGGCTCCGCCTTTTTCCCGAGGGTGGGGGAGAACCGTATATAAGTGCAG
TAGTCGCCGTGAACGTTCTTTTTCGCAACGGGTTTGCCGCCAGAACACAGGTAAGTGCCGTGTGTGGTTC
CCGCGGGCCTGGCCTCTTTACGGGTTATGGCCCTTGCGTGCCTTGAATTACTTCCACCTGGCTGCAGTAC
GTGATTCTTGATCCCGAGCTTCGGGTTGGAAGTGGGTGGGAGAGTTCGAGGCCTTGCGCTTAAGGAGCCC
CTTCGCCTCGTGCTTGAGTTGAGGCCTGGCCTGGGCGCTGGGGCCGCCGCGTGCGAATCTGGTGGCACCT
TCGCGCCTGTCTCGCTGCTTTCGATAAGTCTCTAGCCATTTAAAATTTTTGATGACCTGCTGCGACGCTT
TTTTTCTGGCAAGATAGTCTTGTAAATGCGGGCCAAGATCTGCACACTGGTATTTCGGTTTTTGGGGCCG
CGGGCGGCGACGGGGCCCGTGCGTCCCAGCGCACATGTTCGGCGAGGCGGGGCCTGCGAGCGCGGCCACC
GAGAATCGGACGGGGGTAGTCTCAAGCTGGCCGGCCTGCTCTGGTGCCTGGCCTCGCGCCGCCGTGTATC
GCCCCGCCCTGGGCGGCAAGGCTGGCCCGGTCGGCACCAGTTGCGTGAGCGGAAAGATGGCCGCTTCCCG
GCCCTGCTGCAGGGAGCTCAAAATGGAGGACGCGGCGCTCGGGAGAGCGGGCGGGTGAGTCACCCACACA
AAGGAAAAGGGCCTTTCCGTCCTCAGCCGTCGCTTCATGTGACTCCACGGAGTACCGGGCGCCGTCCAGG
CACCTCGATTAGTTCTCGAGCTTTTGGAGTACGTCGTCTTTAGGTTGGGGGGAGGGGTTTTATGCGATGG
AGTTTCCCCACACTGAGTGGGTGGAGACTGAAGTTAGGCCAGCTTGGCACTTGATGTAATTCTCCTTGGA
ATTTGCCCTTTTTGAGTTTGGATCTTGGTTCATTCTCAAGCCTCAGACAGTGGTTCAAAGTTTTTTTCTT
CCATTTCAGGTGTCGTGAGGAATTGATCCTTCGAACTAGTGCCACCATGTTAGCGGTGGGGGCAATGGAG
GGCACCCGGCAGAGCGCATTCCTGCTCAGCAGCCCTCCCCTGGCCGCCCTGCACAGCATGGCCGAGATGA
AGACCCCGCTGTACCCTGCCGCGTATCCCCCGCTGCCTGCCGGCCCCCCCTCCTCCTCGTCCTCGTCGTC
GTCCTCCTCGTCGCCCTCCCCGCCTCTGGGCACCCACAACCCAGGCGGCCTGAAGCCCCCGGCCACGGGG
GGGCTCTCATCCCTCGGCAGCCCCCCGCAGCAGCTCTCGGCCGCCACCCCACACGGCATCAACGATATCC
TGAGCCGGCCCTCCATGCCCGTGGCCTCGGGGGCCGCCCTGCCCTCCGCCTCGCCCTCCGGTTCCTCCTC
CTCCTCTTCCTCGTCCGCCTCTGCCTCCTCCGCCTCTGCCGCCGCCGCGGCTGCTGCCGCGGCCGCAGCC
GCCGCCTCATCCCCGGCGGGGCTGCTGGCCGGACTGCCACGCTTTAGCAGCCTGAGCCCGCCGCCGCCGC
CGCCCGGGCTCTACTTCAGCCCCAGCGCCGCGGCCGTGGCCGCCGTGGGCCGGTACCCCAAGCCGCTGGC
TGAGCTGCCTGGCCGGACGCCCATCTTCTGGCCCGGAGTGATGCAGAGCCCGCCCTGGAGGGACGCACGC
CTGGCCTGTACCCCTCATCAAGGATCCATTTTGTTGGACAAAGACGGGAAGAGAAAACACACGAGACCCA
CTTTTTCCGGACAGCAGATCTTCGCCCTGGAGAAGACTTTCGAACAAACAAAATACTTGGCGGGGCCCGA
GAGGGCTCGTTTGGCCTATTCGTTGGGGATGACAGAGAGTCAGGTCAAGGTCTGGTTCCAGAACCGCCGG
ACCAAGTGGAGGAAGAAGCACGCTGCCGAGATGGCCACGGCCAAGAAGAAGCAGGACTCGGAGACAGAGC
GCCTCAAGGGGGCCTCGGAGAACGAGGAAGAGGACGACGACTACAATAAGCCTCTGGATCCCAACTCGGA
CGACGAGAAAATCACGCAGCTGTTGAAGAAGCACAAGTCCAGCAGCGGCGGCGGCGGCGGCCTCCTACTG
CACGCGTCCGAGCCGGAGAGCTCATCCTGAGAATTCGAAGCTTGAGCTCGAGATCTGAGTCCGGTAGCGC
TAGTTCGAAGGATCCGCATGCATCTAGGGCGGCCAATTCCGCCCCTCTCCCCCCCCCCCCTCTCCCTCCC
CCCCCCCTAACGTTACTGGCCGAAGCCGCTTGGAATAAGGCCGGTGTGCGTTTGTCTATATGTTATTTTC
CACCATATTGCCGTCTTTTGGCAATGTGAGGGCCCGGAAACCTGGCCCTGTCTTCTTGACGAGCATTCCT
AGGGGTCTTTCCCCTCTCGCCAAAGGAATGCAAGGTCTGTTGAATGTCGTGAAGGAAGCAGTTCCTCTGG
AAGCTTCTTGAAGACAAACAACGTCTGTAGCGACCCTTTGCAGGCAGCGGAACCCCCCACCTGGCGACAG
GTGCCTCTGCGGCCAAAAGCCACGTGTATAAGATACACCTGCAAAGGCGGCACAACCCCAGTGCCACGTT
GTGAGTTGGATAGTTGTGGAAAGAGTCAAATGGCTCTCCTCAAGCGTATTCAACAAGGGGCTGAAGGATG
CCCAGAAGGTACCCCATTGTATGGGATCTGATCTGGGGCCTCGGTGCACATGCTTTACATGTGTTTAGTC
GAGGTTAAAAAAACGTCTAGGCCCCCCGAACCACGGGGACGTGGTTTTCCTTTGAAAAACACGATGATAA
GCTTGCCACAACCCACAAGGAGACGACCTTCCATGACCGAGTACAAGCCCACGGTGCGCCTCGCCACCCG
CGACGACGTCCCCCGGGCCGTACGCACCCTCGCCGCCGCGTTCGCCGACTACCCCGCCACGCGCCACACC
GTCGACCCGGACCGCCACATCGAGCGGGTCACCGAGCTGCAAGAACTCTTCCTCACGCGCGTCGGGCTCG
ACATCGGCAAGGTGTGGGTCGCGGACGACGGCGCCGCGGTGGCGGTCTGGACCACGCCGGAGAGCGTCGA
AGCGGGGGCGGTGTTCGCCGAGATCGGCCCGCGCATGGCCGAGTTGAGCGGTTCCCGGCTGGCCGCGCAG
CAACAGATGGAAGGCCTCCTGGCGCCGCACCGGCCCAAGGAGCCCGCGTGGTTCCTGGCCACCGTCGGCG
TCTCGCCCGACCACCAGGGCAAGGGTCTGGGCAGCGCCGTCGTGCTCCCCGGAGTGGAGGCGGCCGAGCG
CGCCGGGGTGCCCGCCTTCCTGGAGACCTCCGCGCCCCGCAACCTCCCCTTCTACGAGCGGCTCGGCTTC
ACCGTCACCGCCGACGTCGAGGTGCCCGAAGGACCGCGCACCTGGTGCATGACCCGCAAGCCCGGTGCCT
GATAATAGGCGGCCGCTCGAGACCTAGAAAAACATGGAGCAATCACAAGTAGCAATACAGCAGCTACCAA
TGCTGATTGTGCCTGGCTAGAAGCACAAGAGGAGGAGGAGGTGGGTTTTCCAGTCACACCTCAGGTACCT
TTAAGACCAATGACTTACAAGGCAGCTGTAGATCTTAGCCACTTTTTAAAAGAAAAGGGGGGACTGGAAG
GGCTAATTCACTCCCAACGAAGACAAGATCTGCTTTTTGCTTGTACTGGGTCTCTCTGGTTAGACCAGAT
CTGAGCCTGGGAGCTCTCTGGCTAACTAGGGAACCCACTGCTTAAGCCTCAATAAAGCTTGCCTTGAGTG
CTTCAAGTAGTGTGTGCCCGTCTGTTGTGTGACTCTGGTAACTAGAGATCCCTCAGACCCTTTTAGTCAG
TGTGGAAAATCTCTAGCAGTAGTAGTTCATGTCATCTTATTATTCAGTATTTATAACTTGCAAAGAAATG
AATATCAGAGAGTGAGAGGCCTTGACATTATAATAGATTTAGCAGGAATTGAACTAGGAGTGGAGCACAC
AGGCAAAGTTCTAGAGCTCGCTGATCAGCCTCGACTGTGCCTTCTAGTTGCCAGCCATCTGTTGTTTGCC
CCTCCCCCGTGCCTTCCTTGACCCTGGAAGGTGCCACTCCCACTGTCCTTTCCTAATAAAATGAGGAAAT
TGCATCGCATTGTCTGAGTAGGTGTCATTCTATTCTGGGGGGTGGGGTGGGGCAGGACAGCAAGGGGGAG
GATTGGGAAGACAATAGCAGGCATGCTGGGGATGCGGTGGGCTCTATGGCTTCTGAGGCGGAAAGAACCA
GCTGGGGGCGCGCCCCTCGAGGCCGCCATGGTCATAGCTGTTTGACGTCAGGTGGCACTTTTCGGGGAAA
TGTGCGCGGAACCCCTATTTGTTTATTTTTCTAAATACATTCAAATATGTATCCGCTCACGAGACAATAA
CCCTGATAAATGCTTCAATAATATTGAAAAAGGAAGAGTATGAGTATTCAACATTTCCGTGTCGCCCTTA
TTCCCTTTTTTGCGGCATTTTGCCTTCCTGTTTTTGCTCACCCAGAAACGCTGGTGAAAGTAAAAGATGC
TGAAGATCAGTTGGGTGCACGAGTGGGTTACATCGAACTGGATCTCAACAGCGGTAAGATCCTTGAGAGT
TTTCGCCCCGAAGAACGTTTTCCAATGATGAGCACTTTTAAAGTTCTGCTATGTGGCGCGGTATTATCCC
GTATTGACGCCGGGCAAGAGCAACTCGGTCGCCGCATACACTATTCTCAGAATGACTTGGTTGAGTACTC
ACCAGTCACAGAAAAGCATCTTACGGATGGCATGACAGTAAGAGAATTATGCAGTGCTGCCATAACCATG
AGTGATAACACTGCGGCCAACTTACTTCTGACAACGATCGGAGGACCGAAGGAGCTAACCGCTTTTTTGC
ACAACATGGGGGATCATGTAACTCGCCTTGATCGTTGGGAACCGGAGCTGAATGAAGCCATACCAAACGA
CGAGCGTGACACCACGATGCCTGTAGCAATGGCAACAACGTTGCGCAAACTATTAACTGGCGAACTACTT
ACTCTAGCTTCCCGGCAACAATTAATAGACTGGATGGAGGCGGATAAAGTTGCAGGACCACTTCTGCGCT
CGGCCCTTCCGGCTGGCTGGTTTATTGCTGATAAATCTGGAGCCGGTGAGCGTGGGTCTCGCGGTATCAT
TGCAGCACTGGGGCCAGATGGTAAGCCCTCCCGTATCGTAGTTATCTACACGACGGGGAGTCAGGCAACT
ATGGATGAACGAAATAGACAGATCGCTGAGATAGGTGCCTCACTGATTAAGCATTGGTAACTGTCAGACC
AAGTTTACTCATATATACTTTAGATTGATTTAAAACTTCATTTTTAATTTAAAAGGATCTAGGTGAAGAT
CCTTTTTGATAATCTCATGACCAAAATCCCTTAACGTGAGTTTTCGTTCCACTGAGCGTCAGACCCCGTA
GAAAAGATCAAAGGATCTTCTTGAGATCCTTTTTTTCTGCGCGTAATCTGCTGCTTGCAAACAAAAAAAC
CACCGCTACCAGCGGTGGTTTGTTTGCCGGATCAAGAGCTACCAACTCTTTTTCCGAAGGTAACTGGCTT
CAGCAGAGCGCAGATACCAAATACTGTTCTTCTAGTGTAGCCGTAGTTAGGCCACCACTTCAAGAACTCT
GTAGCACCGCCTACATACCTCGCTCTGCTAATCCTGTTACCAGTGGCTGCTGCCAGTGGCGATAAGTCGT
GTCTTACCGGGTTGGACTCAAGACGATAGTTACCGGATAAGGCGCAGCGGTCGGGCTGAACGGGGGGTTC
GTGCACACAGCCCAGCTTGGAGCGAACGACCTACACCGAACTGAGATACCTACAGCGTGAGCTATGAGAA
AGCGCCACGCTTCCCGAAGGGAGAAAGGCGGACAGGTATCCGGTAAGCGGCAGGGTCGGAACAGGAGAGC
GCACGAGGGAGCTTCCAGGGGGAAACGCCTGGTATCTTTATAGTCCTGTCGGGTTTCGCCACCTCTGACT
TGAGCGTCGATTTTTGTGATGCTCGTCAGGGGGGCGGAGCCTATGGAAAAACGCCAGCAACGCGGCCTTT
TTACGGTTCTGGCCTTTTGCA
