>Addgene plasmid #131054 | pYJ09-lenti-EF1a-NKX6.1-puro | depositor partial sequence | sequence record 251184 | Insert Sequence
ATGTTAGCGGTGGGGGCAATGGAGGGCACCCGGCAGAGCGCATTCCTGCTCAGCAGCCCTCCCCTGGCCG
CCCTGCACAGCATGGCCGAGATGAAGACCCCGCTGTACCCTGCCGCGTATCCCCCGCTGCCTGCCGGCCC
CCCCTCCTCCTCGTCCTCGTCGTCGTCCTCCTCGTCGCCCTCCCCGCCTCTGGGCACCCACAACCCAGGC
GGCCTGAAGCCCCCGGCCACGGGGGGGCTCTCATCCCTCGGCAGCCCCCCGCAGCAGCTCTCGGCCGCCA
CCCCACACGGCATCAACGATATCCTGAGCCGGCCCTCCATGCCCGTGGCCTCGGGGGCCGCCCTGCCCTC
CGCCTCGCCCTCCGGTTCCTCCTCCTCCTCTTCCTCGTCCGCCTCTGCCTCCTCCGCCTCTGCCGCCGCC
GCGGCTGCTGCCGCGGCCGCAGCCGCCGCCTCATCCCCGGCGGGGCTGCTGGCCGGACTGCCACGCTTTA
GCAGCCTGAGCCCGCCGCCGCCGCCGCCCGGGCTCTACTTCAGCCCCAGCGCCGCGGCCGTGGCCGCCGT
GGGCCGGTACCCCAAGCCGCTGGCTGAGCTGCCTGGCCGGACGCCCATCTTCTGGCCCGGAGTGATGCAG
AGCCCGCCCTGGAGGGACGCACGCCTGGCCTGTACCCCTCATCAAGGATCCATTTTGTTGGACAAAGACG
GGAAGAGAAAACACACGAGACCCACTTTTTCCGGACAGCAGATCTTCGCCCTGGAGAAGACTTTCGAACA
AACAAAATACTTGGCGGGGCCCGAGAGGGCTCGTTTGGCCTATTCGTTGGGGATGACAGAGAGTCAGGTC
AAGGTCTGGTTCCAGAACCGCCGGACCAAGTGGAGGAAGAAGCACGCTGCCGAGATGGCCACGGCCAAGA
AGAAGCAGGACTCGGAGACAGAGCGCCTCAAGGGGGCCTCGGAGAACGAGGAAGAGGACGACGACTACAA
TAAGCCTCTGGATCCCAACTCGGACGACGAGAAAATCACGCAGCTGTTGAAGAAGCACAAGTCCAGCAGC
GGCGGCGGCGGCGGCCTCCTACTGCACGCGTCCGAGCCGGAGAGCTCATCCTGA
